>Addgene plasmid #34911 | paavCAG-pre-mGRASP-mCerulean-2A-nls-mCherry | addgene full sequence | sequence record 116742 | Addgene NGS Result
CAGCTGCGCGCTCGCTCGCTCACTGAGGCCGCCCGGGCAAAGCCCGGGCGGCCTCAGTGAGCGAGCGAGC
GCGCAGAGAGGGAGTGGCCAACTCCATCACTAGGGGTTCCTTGTAGTTAATGATTAACCCGCCATGCTAC
TTATCTACGTAGCCATGCTCTAGGAAGATCCTTATCGATTTTACCACATTTGTAGAGGTTTTACTTGCTT
TAAAAAACCTCCCACATCTCCCCCTGAACCTGAAACATAAAATGAATGCAATTGTTGTTGTTAACTTGTT
TATTGCAGCTTATAATGGTTACAAATAAAGCAATAGCATCACAAATTTCACAAATAAAGCATTTTTTTCA
CTGCATTCTAGTTGTGGTTTGTCCAAACTCATCAATGTATCTTATCATGTCTGCTCGAAGCGGCCGCCCG
GGTCGACGGTATCGATGCGGGGAGGCGGCCCAAAGGGAGATCCGACTCGTCTGAGGGCGAAGGCGAAGAC
GCGGAAGAGGCCGCAGAGCCGGCAGCAGGCCGCGGGAAGGAAGGTCCGCTGGATTGAGGGCCGAAGGGAC
GTAGCAGAAGGACGTCCCGCGCAGAATCCAGGTGGCAACACAGGCGAGCAGCCAAGGAAAGGACGATGAT
TTCCCCGACAACACCACGGAATTGTCAGTGCCCAACAGCCGAGCCCCTGTCCAGCAGCGGGCAAGGCAGG
CGGCGATGAGTTCCGCCGTGGCAATAGGGAGGGGGAAAGCGAAAGTCCCGGAAAGGAGCTGACAGGTGGT
GGCAATGCCCCAACCAGTGGGGGTTGCGTCAGCAAACACAGTGCACACCACGCCACGTTGCCTGACAACG
GGCCACAACTCCTCATAAAGAGACAGCAACCAGGATTTATACAAGGAGGAGAAAATGAAAGCCATACGGG
AAGCAATAGCATGATACAAAGGCATTAAAGCAGCGTATCCACATAGCGTAAAAGGAGCAACATAGTTAAG
AATACCAGTCAATCTTTCACAAATTTTGTAATCCAGAGGTTGATTATCGATAAGCTTACTTGTACAGCTC
GTCCATGCCGCCGGTGGAGTGGCGGCCCTCGGCGCGCTCGTACTGTTCCACGATGGTGTAGTCCTCGTTG
TGGGAGGTGATGTCCAGCTTGATGTTGACGTTGTAGGCGCCGGGCAGCTGCACGGGCTTCTTGGCCTTGT
AGGTGGTCTTGACCTCGGCGTCGTAGTGGCCGCCGTCCTTCAGCTTCAGCCTCTGCTTGATCTCGCCCTT
CAGGGCGCCGTCCTCGGGGTACATCCGCTCGGAGGAGGCCTCCCAGCCCATGGTCTTCTTCTGCATTACG
GGGCCGTCGGAGGGGAAGTTGGTGCCGCGCAGCTTCACCTTGTAGATGAACTCGCCGTCCTGCAGGGAGG
AGTCCTGGGTCACGGTCACCACGCCGCCGTCCTCGAAGTTCATCACGCGCTCCCACTTGAAGCCCTCGGG
GAAGGACAGCTTCAAGTAGTCGGGGATGTCGGCGGGGTGCTTCACGTAGGCCTTGGAGCCGTACATGAAC
TGAGGGGACAGGATGTCCCAGGCGAAGGGCAGGGGGCCGCCCTTGGTCACCTTCAGCTTGGCGGTCTGGG
TGCCCTCGTAGGGGCGGCCCTCGCCCTCGCCCTCGATCTCGAACTCGTGGCCGTTCACGGAGCCCTCCAT
GTGCACCTTGAAGCGCATGAACTCCTTGATGATGGCCATGTTGTCCTCCTCGCCCTTGCTCACGACTTTC
CTCTTCTTCTTGGGCACCATGGTCGACCCCGGGGCGGGACCAGGATTCTCTTCTACGTCGCCGCATGTCA
GCAGACTACCCCGTCCTTCGAATTCCTTGTACAGCTCATCCATACCCAGGGTTATGCCGGCAGCTGTGAC
AAACTCCAGCAGTACCATATGATCTCTCTTTTCGTTGGGGTCCTTGCTCAGCTTGCTCTGTGTACTAAGG
TAGTGATTGTCGGGCAACAGCACAGGTCCATCACCGATGGGAGTATTCTGTTGGTAATGGTCAGCCAGCT
GAACGCTTCCATCCTCTATGTTGTGCCGGATTTTGAAATTGGCCTTTATGCCATTTTTCTGCTTGTCGGC
GGTTATGTAAACATTATCAGATATGGCGTTGTATTCCAGCTTGTGGCCGAGAATGTTCCCATCTTCTTTG
AAGTCGATTCCCTTGAGTTCAATCCTGTTCACCAAGGTGTCACCTTCGAATTTCACCTCCGCCCTTGTCT
TGTAGTTACCATCGTCCTTGAAAAATATCGTCCTTTCCTGAACATACCCCTCGGGCATAGCGGACTTGAA
GAAGTCGTGCTGCTTCATGTGGTCAGGGTACCGGGCGAAGCACTGTACACCCCATGTGAGGGTGGTGACG
AGTGTGGGCCAAGGCACGGGGAGCTTCCCTGTTGTACAGATGAACTTCAGCGTCAGTTTGCCGTAGGTGG
CATCCCCTTCTCCCTCGCCGCTTACGGAGAACTTGTGCCCATTTACATCTCCGTCGAGCTCCACCAGGAT
AGGCACGACCCCTGTAAACAACTCTTCGCCCTTGCTCACCATAGATCTTACGTAGTACTCTTTATCCTTG
TTTTTCTTGTTTTTGTTTGCTGATTTGGCGCTGGAGGGCTGTTTCTCTTTAACCACGGCGCCATTACTCT
GAGCGCTGTTACTGATATAGTTCCTAGATTCGTCAACGTGGTAAGATCCCTCATCCCTGTTGCGATACTT
GTAGCGTACGCAGAAGAAGATGCCCAGGCCGATAAACAGAAGCAGGCCGGCGACTCCCCCGAGTACGATC
AGGGCCATCGGCTGTACTGGTGTTGACCAAGTAGGAAGCACCTTGATGTTGCTCTCCAGCAGCACCTGTC
CAGAGTCGCTAAGAAGACACTGCCACATCCCTGCCTCCGGGTTAAGGACCCACACAGCCTTCTCTCTTTT
ACTGACTTTAGCCTCCTTATTCTCCAGCTTCAGAGACAGCATCAGTTTAGGTGAGGTGGGACCCCACACT
TCGCAGGTCAGGTTCTTCTGCAGCTGTGTTGCCCTCATCACCACGAGGTTGACCTCCTGATGCAACTTTC
CGGTCTTAGCCTCCAAGGCGAGGGTGAGGTTCCCGGAGCCAGCATACTGGGGCAGGGCTTGGGGGAGTGT
CAAGTGCAAAGGCAACTTCTTGCCCATCTGCAGCTTAGGGTCCTGTGTGACTCTCTTCACGCTCACTTCT
TTGTTTTTCAGATCAAAAGTGATCCAACTCTTGCTGGAGGAGGCTCTTTCGGCCTGCCACCACAACTCTC
CTGATCCTGTGAGCTTCTCGACTGTGAAGGCCAATGGGAAACTGAACTCCACCTGTTCCCCCTCCTTCTT
ATAAACAATAGAGCTAGCTTTCTGAAAGTCGACGCTACCACCGCCGCCAGATCCGCCACCGCCTGTGATG
CCAGCAGCGTTCACATATTCGTGCAGCACCATGTGGTCGCGGGAAGCGGTGACTTCTCCTGTCTTCCAAT
CTGAAGCGGGAAGAGCGAAGGGGAGAAGTGCAGCAAGCAACAAAAGACTAGTAGAAGGTGGCATGGATCC
AATTCTTTGCCAAAATGATGAGACAGCACAATAACCAGCACGTTGCCCAGGAGCTGTAGGAAAAAGAAGA
AGGCATGAACATGGTTAGCAGAGGCTCTAGAGCCGCCGGTCACACGCCAGAAGCCGAACCCCGCCCTGCC
CCGTCCCCCCCGAAGGCAGCCGTCCCCCCGCGGACAGCCCCGAGCCGCTCCCCCCGCACAAAGGGCCCTC
CCGGAGCCCCTCAAGGCTTTCACGCAGCCACAGAAAAGAAACAAGCCGTCATTAAACCAAGCGCTAATTA
CAGCCCGGAGGAGAAGGGCCGTCCCGCCCGCTCACCTGTGGGAGTAACGCGGTCAGTCAGAGCCGGGGCG
GGCGGCGCGAGGCGGCGGCGGAGCGGGGCACGGGGCGAAGGCAGCGCGCAGCGACTCCCGCCCGCCGCGC
GCTTCGCTTTTTATAGGGCCGCCGCCGCCGCCGCCTCGCCATAAAAGGAAACTTTCGGAGCGCGCCGCTC
TGATTGGCTGCCGCCGCACCTCTCCGCCTCGCCCCGCCCCGCCCCTCGCCCCGCCCCCCCCCCCCCCCCG
CCCCCATCGCTGCACAAAATAATTAAAAAATAAATAAATACAAAATTGGGGGTGGGGAGGGGGGGGAGAT
GGGGAGAGTGAAGCAGAACGTGGGGCTCACCTCGACCATGGTAATAGCGATGACTAATACGTAGATGTAC
TGCCAAGTAGGAAAGTCCCATAAGGTCATGTACTGGGCATAATGCCAGGCGGGCCATTTACCGTCATTGA
CGTCAATAGGGGGCGTACTTGGCATATGATACACTTGATGTACTGCCAAGTGGGCAGTTTACCGTAAATA
CTCCACCCATTGACGTCAATGGAAAGTCCCTATTGGCGTTACTATGGGAACATACGTCATTATTGACGTC
AATGGTACGATCTTCCTAGAGCATGGCTACGTAGATAAGTAGCATGGCGGGTTAATCATTAACTACAAGG
AACCCCTAGTGATGGAGTTGGCCACTCCCTCTCTGCGCGCTCGCTCGCTCACTGAGGCCGGGCGACCAAA
GGTCGCCCGACGCCCGGGCTTTGCCCGGGCGGCCTCAGTGAGCGAGCGAGCGCGCAGCTGGCGTAATAGC
GAAGAGGCCCGCACCGATCGCCCTTCCCAACAGTTGCGCAGCCTGAATGGCGAATGGG
[124 nt withheld, positions 4749-4872]
C
[91 nt withheld, positions 4874-4964]
A
[49 nt withheld, positions 4966-5014]
CCTTTGACGTTGGAGTCCACGTTCTTT
[37 nt withheld, positions 5042-5078]
ACCCTATCTCGGTCTATTCTTTTGATTTATAAGGGATTTTGCCGATTTCGGCCTATTGGTTAAAAAATGA
GCTGATTTAACAAAAATTTAACGCGAATTTTAACAAAATATTAACGCTTACAATTTAGGTGGCACTTTTC
GGGGAAATGTGCGCGGAACCCCTATTTGTTTATTTTTCTAAATACATTCAAATATGTATCCGCTCATGAG
ACAATAACCCTGATAAATGCTTCAATAATATTGAAAAAGGAAGAGTATGAGTATTCAACATTTCCGTGTC
GCCCTTATTCCCTTTTTTGCGGCATTTTGCCTTCCTGTTTTTGCTCACCCAGAAACGCTGGTGAAAGTAA
AAGATGCTGAAGATCAGTTGGGTGCACGAGTGGGTTACATCGAACTGGATCTCAACAGCGGTAAGATCCT
TGAGAGTTTTCGCCCCGAAGAACGTTTTCCAATGATGAGCACTTTTAAAGTTCTGCTATGTGGCGCGGTA
TTATCCCGTATTGACGCCGGGCAAGAGCAACTCGGTCGCCGCATACACTATTCTCAGAATGACTTGGTTG
AGTACTCACCAGTCACAGAAAAGCATCTTACGGATGGCATGACAGTAAGAGAATTATGCAGTGCTGCCAT
AACCATGAGTGATAACACTGCGGCCAACTTACTTCTGACAACGATCGGAGGACCGAAGGAGCTAACCGCT
TTTTTGCACAACATGGGGGATCATGTAACTCGCCTTGATCGTTGGGAACCGGAGCTGAATGAAGCCATAC
CAAACGACGAGCGTGACACCACGATGCCTGTAGCAATGGCAACAACGTTGCGCAAACTATTAACTGGCGA
ACTACTTACTCTAGCTTCCCGGCAACAATTAATAGACTGGATGGAGGCGGATAAAGTTGCAGGACCACTT
CTGCGCTCGGCCCTTCCGGCTGGCTGGTTTATTGCTGATAAATCTGGAGCCGGTGAGCGTGGGTCTCGCG
GTATCATTGCAGCACTGGGGCCAGATGGTAAGCCCTCCCGTATCGTAGTTATCTACACGACGGGGAGTCA
GGCAACTATGGATGAACGAAATAGACAGATCGCTGAGATAGGTGCCTCACTGATTAAGCATTGGTAACTG
TCAGACCAAGTTTACTCATATATACTTTAGATTGATTTAAAACTTCATTTTTAATTTAAAAGGATCTAGG
TGAAGATCCTTTTTGATAATCTCATGACCAAAATCCCTTAACGTGAGTTTTCGTTCCACTGAGCGTCAGA
CCCCGTAGAAAAGATCAAAGGATCTTCTTGAGATCCTTTTTTTCTGCGCGTAATCTGCTGCTTGCAAACA
AAAAAACCACCGCTACCAGCGGTGGTTTGTTTGCCGGATCAAGAGCTACCAACTCTTTTTCCGAAGGTAA
CTGGCTTCAGCAGAGCGCAGATACCAAATACTGTTCTTCTAGTGTAGCCGTAGTTAGGCCACCACTTCAA
GAACTCTGTAGCACCGCCTACATACCTCGCTCTGCTAATCCTGTTACCAGTGGCTGCTGCCAGTGGCGAT
AAGTCGTGTCTTACCGGGTTGGACTCAAGACGATAGTTACCGGATAAGGCGCAGCGGTCGGGCTGAACGG
GGGGTTCGTGCACACAGCCCAGCTTGGAGCGAACGACCTACACCGAACTGAGATACCTACAGCGTGAGCT
ATGAGAAAGCGCCACGCTTCCCGAAGGGAGAAAGGCGGACAGGTATCCGGTAAGCGGCAGGGTCGGAACA
GGAGAGCGCACGAGGGAGCTTCCAGGGGGAAACGCCTGGTATCTTTATAGTCCTGTCGGGTTTCGCCACC
TCTGACTTGAGCGTCGATTTTTGTGATGCTCGTCAGGGGGGCGGAGCCTATGGAAAAACGCCAGCAACGC
GGCCTTTTTACGGTTCCTGGCCTTTTGCTGGCCTTTTGCTCACATGTTCTTTCCTGCGTTATCCCCTGAT
TCTGTGGATAACCGTATTACCGCCTTTGAGTGAGCTGATACCGCTCGCCGCAGCCGAACGACCGAGCGCA
GCGAGTCAGTGAGCGAGGAAGCGGAAGAGCGCCCAATACGCAAACCGCCTCTCCCCGCGCGTTGGCCGAT
TCATTAATG
Features (pLannotate 1.2.2; 21 found; start..end, strand, type, name):
      4..31      +  repeat_region  AAV2 ITR (fragment): inverted terminal repeat of adeno-associated virus serotype 2 inverted
     49..111     -  repeat_region  AAV2 ITR (fragment): inverted terminal repeat of adeno-associated virus serotype 2 inverted
    182..250     +  CDS            large T antigen (fragment): large T antigen from SV40 (simian virus 40)
    273..394     +  polyA_signal   SV40 poly(A) signal: SV40 polyadenylation signal
    437..1025    -  misc_feature   WPRE: woodchuck hepatitis virus posttranscriptional regulatory element
   1039..1743    -  CDS            mCherry: mCherry is a basic (constitutively fluorescent) red fluorescent protein published in 2004, derived from Discosoma sp.. It is reported to be a very rapidly-maturing monomer with low acid sensitivity.
   1846..2562    -  CDS            mCerulean: mCerulean is a basic (constitutively fluorescent) cyan fluorescent protein published in 2005, derived from Aequorea victoria. It is reported to be a very rapidly-maturing monomer.
   2569..2733    -  CDS            nrxn3b (fragment): NR3BB_DANRE - Experimental evidence at transcript level: Swiss-Prot protein existence level 2. Neuronal cell surface protein that may be involved in cell recognition and cell adhesion. From Danio rerio (Zebrafish) (Brachydanio rerio).
   2716..3387    -  CDS            CD4 (fragment): CD4_HUMAN - Experimental evidence at protein level: Swiss-Prot protein existence level 1. (Microbial infection) Primary receptor for human immunodeficiency virus-1 (HIV-1) (PubMed:2214026, PubMed:16331979, PubMed:9641677, PubMed:12089508). Down-regulated by HIV-1 Vpu (PubMed:17346169). Acts as a receptor for Human Herpes virus 7/HHV-7 (PubMed:7909607). From Homo sapiens (Human).
   3478..3564    -  CDS            pat-3 (fragment): PAT3_CAEEL - Experimental evidence at protein level: Swiss-Prot protein existence level 1. Integrin alpha ina-1/beta pat-3 is a receptor for laminin. Integrin alpha pat-2/beta pat-3 recognizes the sequence R-G-D in its ligands (Probable). Plays a role in cell migration, morphogenesis and probably in cell-cell interactions (PubMed:19023419, PubMed:17326220, PubMed:23283987). During gonad morphogenesis, involved in distal tip cell (DTC)-mediated guidance of gonad elongation, in maintaining their sharp tapering morphology and in their migration (PubMed:19023419). Component of an integrin containi
   3624..3754    -  intron         chimeric intron (fragment): chimera between introns from chicken β-actin and rabbit β-globin
   3843..3978    -  intron         hybrid intron (fragment): hybrid between chicken β-actin (CBA) and minute virus of mice (MMV) introns (Gray et al., 2011)
   3979..4235    -  promoter       chicken β-actin promoter: contains a 21-bp deletion relative to the standard chicken β-actin promoter
   4237..4485    -  enhancer       CMV enhancer (fragment): human cytomegalovirus immediate early enhancer
   4548..4680    +  repeat_region  AAV2 ITR (fragment): inverted terminal repeat of adeno-associated virus serotype 2 inverted
   4675..4744    +  CDS            lacZα (fragment): LacZα fragment of β-galactosidase; lacZ fragment
   4749..5177    +  rep_origin     f1 ori (sequence partly withheld): f1 bacteriophage origin of replication; arrow indicates direction of (+) strand synthesis
   5230..5334    +  promoter       AmpR promoter: bla
   5335..6195    +  CDS            AmpR: β-lactamase; bla; confers resistance to ampicillin, carbenicillin, and related antibiotics
   6366..6954    +  rep_origin     ori: high-copy-number ColE1/pMB1/pBR322/pUC origin of replication
   7137..6       +  CDS            lacI (fragment) (across the origin): lac repressor; lacI; The lac repressor binds to the lac operator to inhibit transcription in E. coli. This inhibition can be relieved by adding lactose or isopropyl-β-D-thiogalactopyranoside (IPTG).
