[The description below was written by a language model from this plasmid's Addgene catalogue record and pLannotate feature annotations shown in this document.]
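Description:
paavCAG-pre-mGRASP-mCerulean-2A-nls-mCherry is an AAV transfer plasmid built on the paavCAG backbone for producing recombinant adeno-associated virus that expresses the presynaptic half of the mGRASP (mammalian GFP reconstitution across synaptic partners) system. It is maintained in E. coli as a high-copy plasmid through a ColE1/pUC-type origin and selected with ampicillin (AmpR/β-lactamase). An f1 origin and small lacZα and lacI remnants from the cloning backbone are also present. The sequenced record is about 7.2 kb, and the expression cassette lies between AAV2 inverted terminal repeats, which are annotated only as fragments. The ITRs are the cis elements needed for replication and packaging of the genome into AAV capsids.

Expression is driven by the CAG promoter, annotated as CMV enhancer, chicken β-actin promoter and chimeric intron sequences. The pre-mGRASP insert sits between BamHI and HindIII sites. The feature table detects a chimeric membrane protein in it: a short region matching C. elegans pat-3 at the N-terminal end (plausibly a signal peptide), an extracellular segment matching human CD4, and a neurexin-like region (the annotation tool's closest match is zebrafish nrxn3b, whereas the catalogue lists the insert species as mouse), fused to mCerulean. The split-GFP fragment that would define an mGRASP component is not annotated, so the record does not show its position. As the name indicates, a 2A peptide then allows co-translational release of nuclear-localised mCherry, although only the mCherry coding sequence is annotated, not the 2A or NLS. A WPRE and SV40 poly(A) signal enhance and terminate the transcript.

The construct is intended for viral labelling of presynaptic neurons, with cyan marking the mGRASP carrier and red nuclei identifying infected cells. When paired with a postsynaptic mGRASP partner, it supports light-microscopy mapping of synaptic connectivity in mammalian brain.
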