Addgene plasmid #34911: paavCAG-pre-mGRASP-mCerulean-2A-nls-mCherry
Depositing lab: Jinhyun Kim. Depositing organization: Korea Institute of Science and Technology. Publication: mGRASP enables mapping mammalian synaptic connectivity with light microscopy. Kim J, Zhao T, Petralia RS, Yu Y, Peng H, Myers E, Magee JC. Nat Methods. 2011 Dec 4;9(1):96-102. doi: 10.1038/nmeth.1784. PubMed 22138823.
Backbone
  Vector backbone: paavCAG
  Backbone size w/o insert (bp): 5000
  Vector type: AAV
Growth in bacteria
  Bacterial resistance: Ampicillin, 100 μg/mL
  Growth temperature: 37°C
  Growth strain: NEB Stable
  Copy number: High Copy
Gene/Insert
  Gene/Insert name: presynaptic mGRASP (alt name: pre-mGRASP)
  Species: M. musculus (mouse)
  Insert size (bp): 1722
  GenBank ID: JN898961
  Promoter: CAG
  Cloning method: Restriction Enzyme; 5′ cloning site BamHI (not destroyed); 3′ cloning site HindIII (not destroyed)
  Sequencing primers: 5′ gcggctctagagcctctgcta; 3′ ttaaagcagcgtatccacat
Terms and licenses: Academic/Nonprofit Terms; Industry Terms: Not Available to Industry
How to cite: paavCAG-pre-mGRASP-mCerulean-2A-nls-mCherry was a gift from Jinhyun Kim (Addgene plasmid # 34911 ; http://n2t.net/addgene:34911 ; RRID:Addgene_34911)
