>Addgene plasmid #34911 | paavCAG-pre-mGRASP-mCerulean-2A-nls-mCherry | depositor partial sequence | sequence record 42397 | paavCAG-pre-mGRASP-mCerulean-2A-nls-mCherry sequence 996 bps
ATGCCACCTTCTACTAGTCTTTTGTTGCTTGCTGCACTTCTCCCCTTCGCTCTTCCCGCTTCAGATTGGA
AGACAGGAGAAGTCACCGCTTCCCGCGACCACATGGTGCTGCACGAATATGTGAACGCTGCTGGCATCAC
AGGCGGTGGCGGATCTGGCGGCGGTGGTAGCGTCGACTTTCAGAAAGCTAGCTCTATTGTTTATAAGAAG
GAGGGGGAACAGGTGGAGTTCAGTTTCCCATTGGCCTTCACAGTCGAGAAGCTCACAGGATCAGGAGAGT
TGTGGTGGCAGGCCGAAAGAGCCTCCTCCAGCAAGAGTTGGATCACTTTTGATCTGAAAAACAAAGAAGT
GAGCGTGAAGAGAGTCACACAGGACCCTAAGCTGCAGATGGGCAAGAAGTTGCCTTTGCACTTGACACTC
CCCCAAGCCCTGCCCCAGTATGCTGGCTCCGGGAACCTCACCCTCGCCTTGGAGGCTAAGACCGGAAAGT
TGCATCAGGAGGTCAACCTCGTGGTGATGAGGGCAACACAGCTGCAGAAGAACCTGACCTGCGAAGTGTG
GGGTCCCACCTCACCTAAACTGATGCTGTCTCTGAAGCTGGAGAATAAGGAGGCTAAAGTCAGTAAAAGA
GAGAAGGCTGTGTGGGTCCTTAACCCGGAGGCAGGGATGTGGCAGTGTCTTCTTAGCGACTCTGGACAGG
TGCTGCTGGAGAGCAACATCAAGGTGCTTCCTACTTGGTCAACACCAGTACAGCCGATGGCCCTGATCGT
ACTCGGGGGAGTCGCCGGCCTGCTTCTGTTTATCGGCCTGGGCATCTTCTTCTGCGTACGCTACAAGTAT
CGCAACAGGGATGAGGGATCTTACCACGTTGACGAATCTAGGAACTATATCAGTAACAGCGCTCAGAGTA
ATGGCGCCGTGGTTAAAGAGAAACAGCCCTCCAGCGCCAAATCAGCAAACAAAAACAAGAAAAACAAGGA
TAAAGAGTACTACGTA
