>Addgene plasmid #34911 | paavCAG-pre-mGRASP-mCerulean-2A-nls-mCherry | addgene partial sequence | sequence record 74318 | pCAG-F 5'-GCAACGTGCTGGTTATTGTG-3'
ATGCCACCTTCTACTAGTCTTTTGTTGCTTGCTGCACTTCTCCCCTTCGCTCTTCCCGCTTCAGATTGGA
AGACAGGAGAAGTCACCGCTTCCCGCGACCACATGGTGCTGCACGAATATGTGAACGCTGCTGGCATCAC
AGGCGGTGGCGGATCTGGCGGCGGTGGTAGCGTCGACTTTCAGAAAGCTAGCTCTATTGTTTATAAGAAG
GAGGGGGAACAGGTGGAGTTCAGTTTCCCATTGGCCTTCACAGTCGAGAAGCTCACAGGATCAGGAGAGT
TGTGGTGGCAGGCCGAAAGAGCCTCCTCCAGCAAGAGTTGGATCACTTTTGATCTGAAAAACAAAGAAGT
GAGCGTGAAGAGAGTCACACAGGACCCTAAGCTGCAGATGGGCAAGAAGTTGCCTTTGCACTTGACACTC
CCCCAAGCCCTGCCCCAGTATGCTGGCTCCGGGAACCTCACCCTCGCCTTGGAGGCTAAGACCGGAAAGT
TGCATCAGGAGGTCAACCTCGTGGTGATGAGGGCAACACAGCTGCAGAAGAACCTGACCTGCGAAGTGTG
GGGTCCCACCTCACCTAAACTGATGCTGTCTCTGAAGCTGGAGAATAAGGAGGCTAAAGTCAGTAAAAGA
GAGAAGGCTGTGTGGGTCCTTAACCCGGAGGCAGGGATGTGGCAGTGTCTTCTTAGCGACTCTGGACAGG
TGCTGCTGGAGAGCAACATCAAGGTGCTTCCTACTTGGTCAACACCAGTACAGCCGATGG
