>Addgene plasmid #34911 | paavCAG-pre-mGRASP-mCerulean-2A-nls-mCherry | addgene partial sequence | sequence record 74375 | WPRE-R 5'-CATAGCGTAAAAGGAGCAACA-3'
ATTTTGTAATCCAGAGGTTGATTATCGATAAGCTTACTTGTACAGCTCGTCCATGCCGCCGGTGGAGTGG
CGGCCCTCGGCGCGCTCGTACTGTTCCACGATGGTGTAGTCCTCGTTGTGGGAGGTGATGTCCAGCTTGA
TGTTGACGTTGTAGGCGCCGGGCAGCTGCACGGGCTTCTTGGCCTTGTAGGTGGTCTTGACCTCGGCGTC
GTAGTGGCCGCCGTCCTTCAGCTTCAGCCTCTGCTTGATCTCGCCCTTCAGGGCGCCGTCCTCGGGGTAC
ATCCGCTCGGAGGAGGCCTCCCAGCCCATGGTCTTCTTCTGCATTACGGGGCCGTCGGAGGGGAAGTTGG
TGCCGCGCAGCTTCACCTTGTAGATGAACTCGCCGTCCTGCAGGGAGGAGTCCTGGGTCACGGTCACCAC
GCCGCCGTCCTCGAAGTTCATCACGCGCTCCCACTTGAAGCCCTCGGGGAAGGACAGCTTCAAGTAGTCG
GGGATGTCGGCGGGGTGCTTCACGTAGGCCTTGGAGCCGTACATGAACTGAGGGGACAGGATGTCCCAGG
CGAAGGGCAGGGGGCCGCCCTTGGTCACCTTCAGCTTGGCGGTCTGGGTGCCCTCGTAGGGGCGGCCCTC
GCCCTCGCCCTCGATCTCGAACTCGTGGCCGTTCACGGAGCCCTCCATGTGCACCTTGAAGCGCATGAAC
TCCTTGATGATGGCCATGTTGTCCTCCTCGCCCTTGCTCACGACTTTCCTCTTCTTCTTGGGCACCATGG
TCGACCCCGGGGCGGGACCAGGATTCTCTTCTACGTCGCCGCATGTCA
