>Addgene plasmid #34911 | paavCAG-pre-mGRASP-mCerulean-2A-nls-mCherry | addgene partial sequence | sequence record 74376 | mCherry-R 5'-TTGGTCACCTTCAGCTTGG-3'
TCGCCCTCGATCTCGAACTCGTGGCCGTTCACGGAGCCCTCCATGTGCACCTTGAAGCGCATGAACTCCT
TGATGATGGCCATGTTGTCCTCCTCGCCCTTGCTCACGACTTTCCTCTTCTTCTTGGGCACCATGGTCGA
CCCCGGGGCGGGACCAGGATTCTCTTCTACGTCGCCGCATGTCAGCAGACTACCCCGTCCTTCGAATTCC
TTGTACAGCTCATCCATACCCAGGGTTATGCCGGCAGCTGTGACAAACTCCAGCAGTACCATATGATCTC
TCTTTTCGTTGGGGTCCTTGCTCAGCTTGCTCTGTGTACTAAGGTAGTGATTGTCGGGCAACAGCACAGG
TCCATCACCGATGGGAGTATTCTGTTGGTAATGGTCAGCCAGCTGAACGCTTCCATCCTCTATGTTGTGC
CGGATTTTGAAATTGGCCTTTATGCCATTTTTCTGCTTGTCGGCGGTTATGTAAACATTATCAGATATGG
CGTTGTATTCCAGCTTGTGGCCGAGAATGTTCCCATCTTCTTTGAAGTCGATTCCCTTGAGTTCAATCCT
GTTCACCAAGGTGTCACCTTCGAATTTCACCTCCGCCCTTGTCTTGTAGTTACCATCGTCCTTGAAAAAT
ATCGTCCTTTCCTGAACATACCCCTCGGGCATAGCGGACTTGAAGAAGTCGTGCTGCTTCATGTGGTCAG
GGTACCGGGCGAAGCACTGTACACCCCATGTGAGGGTGGTGACGAGTGTGGGCCAAGGCACGGGGAGCTT
CCCTGTTGTACAGATGAACTTCAGCGTCAGTTTGCCGTAGGTGGCATCCCCTTCTCCCTCGCCGCTTA
