>Addgene plasmid #34911 | paavCAG-pre-mGRASP-mCerulean-2A-nls-mCherry | addgene partial sequence | sequence record 74377 | EGFP-N 5'-CGTCGCCGTCCAGCTCGACCAG-3'
CTCTTCGCCCTTGCTCACCATAGATCTTACGTAGTACTCTTTATCCTTGTTTTTCTTGTTTTTGTTTGCT
GATTTGGCGCTGGAGGGCTGTTTCTCTTTAACCACGGCGCCATTACTCTGAGCGCTGTTACTGATATAGT
TCCTAGATTCGTCAACGTGGTAAGATCCCTCATCCCTGTTGCGATACTTGTAGCGTACGCAGAAGAAGAT
GCCCAGGCCGATAAACAGAAGCAGGCCGGCGACTCCCCCGAGTACGATCAGGGCCATCGGCTGTACTGGT
GTTGACCAAGTAGGAAGCACCTTGATGTTGCTCTCCAGCAGCACCTGTCCAGAGTCGCTAAGAAGACACT
GCCACATCCCTGCCTCCGGGTTAAGGACCCACACAGCCTTCTCTCTTTTACTGACTTTAGCCTCCTTATT
CTCCAGCTTCAGAGACAGCATCAGTTTAGGTGAGGTGGGACCCCACACTTCGCAGGTCAGGTTCTTCTGC
AGCTGTGTTGCCCTCATCACCACGAGGTTGACCTCCTGATGCAACTTTCCGGTCTTAGCCTCCAAGGCGA
GGGTGAGGTTCCCGGAGCCAGCATACTGGGGCAGGGCTTGGGGGAGTGTCAAGTGCAAAGGCAACTTCTT
GCCCATCTGCAGCTTAGGGTCCTGTGTGACTCTCTTCACGCTCACTTCTTTGTTTTTCAGATCAAAAGTG
ATCCAACTCTTGCTGGAGGAGGCTCTTTCGGCCTGCCACCACAACTCTCCTGATCCTGTGAGCTTCTCGA
CTGTGAAGGCCAATGGGAAACTGAACTCCACCTGTTCCCCCTCCTTCTTATAAACAATAGAGCTAGCTTT
CTGAAAGTCGACGCTAC
