>Addgene plasmid #34911 | paavCAG-pre-mGRASP-mCerulean-2A-nls-mCherry | addgene partial sequence | sequence record 129990 | WPRE-R 5'-CATAGCGTAAAAGGAGCAACA-3'
GGAGTGGCGGCCCTCGGCGCGCTCGTACTGTTCCACGATGGTGTAGTCCTCGTTGTGGGAGGTGATGTCC
AGCTTGATGTTGACGTTGTAGGCGCCGGGCAGCTGCACGGGCTTCTTGGCCTTGTAGGTGGTCTTGACCT
CGGCGTCGTAGTGGCCGCCGTCCTTCAGCTTCAGCCTCTGCTTGATCTCGCCCTTCAGGGCGCCGTCCTC
GGGGTACATCCGCTCGGAGGAGGCCTCCCAGCCCATGGTCTTCTTCTGCATTACGGGGCCGTCGGAGGGG
AAGTTGGTGCCGCGCAGCTTCACCTTGTAGATGAACTCGCCGTCCTGCAGGGAGGAGTCCTGGGTCACGG
TCACCACGCCGCCGTCCTCGAAGTTCATCACGCGCTCCCACTTGAAGCCCTCGGGGAAGGACAGCTTCAA
GTAGTCGGGGATGTCGGCGGGGTGCTTCACGTAGGCCTTGGAGCCGTACATGAACTGAGGGGACAGGATG
TCCCAGGCGAAGGGCAGGGGGCCGCCCTTGGTCACCTTCAGCTTGGCGGTCTGGGTGCCCTCGTAGGGGC
GGCCCTCGCCCTCGCCCTCGATCTCGAACTCGTGGCCGTTCACGGAGCCCTCCATGTGCACCTTGAAGCG
